>Addgene plasmid #173842 | LentiCRISPRv2-neo-dTgfa | addgene full sequence | sequence record 340301 | Addgene NGS Result
GACAGGCCCGAAGGAATAGAAGAAGAAGGTGGAGAGAGAGACAGAGACAGATCCATTCGATTAGTGAACG
GATCGGCACTGCGTGCGCCAATTCTGCAGACAAATGGCAGTATTCATCCACAATTTTAAAAGAAAAGGGG
GGATTGGGGGGTACAGTGCAGGGGAAAGAATAGTAGACATAATAGCAACAGACATACAAACTAAAGAATT
ACAAAAACAAATTACAAAAATTCAAAATTTTCGGGTTTATTACAGGGACAGCAGAGATCCAGTTTGGTTA
ATTAAGGTACCGAGGGCCTATTTCCCATGATTCCTTCATATTTGCATATACGATACAAGGCTGTTAGAGA
GATAATTAGAATTAATTTGACTGTAAACACAAAGATATTAGTACAAAATACGTGACGTAGAAAGTAATAA
TTTCTTGGGTAGTTTGCAGTTTTAAAATTATGTTTTAAAATGGACTATCATATGCTTACCGTAACTTGAA
AGTATTTCGATTTCTTGGCTTTATATATCTTGTGGAAAGGACGAAACACCGGTCCCACTTCAACGACTGC
CGTTTTAGAGCTAGAAATAGCAAGTTAAAATAAGGCTAGTCCGTTATCAACTTGAAAAAGTGGCACCGAG
TCGGTGCTTTTTTGAATTCGCTAGCTAGGTCTTGAAAGGAGTGGGAATTGGCTCCGGTGCCCGTCAGTGG
GCAGAGCGCACATCGCCCACAGTCCCCGAGAAGTTGGGGGGAGGGGTCGGCAATTGATCCGGTGCCTAGA
GAAGGTGGCGCGGGGTAAACTGGGAAAGTGATGTCGTGTACTGGCTCCGCCTTTTTCCCGAGGGTGGGGG
AGAACCGTATATAAGTGCAGTAGTCGCCGTGAACGTTCTTTTTCGCAACGGGTTTGCCGCCAGAACACAG
GACCGGTTCTAGAGCGCTGCCACCATGGACAAGAAGTACAGCATCGGCCTGGACATCGGCACCAACTCTG
TGGGCTGGGCCGTGATCACCGACGAGTACAAGGTGCCCAGCAAGAAATTCAAGGTGCTGGGCAACACCGA
CCGGCACAGCATCAAGAAGAACCTGATCGGAGCCCTGCTGTTCGACAGCGGCGAAACAGCCGAGGCCACC
CGGCTGAAGAGAACCGCCAGAAGAAGATACACCAGACGGAAGAACCGGATCTGCTATCTGCAAGAGATCT
TCAGCAACGAGATGGCCAAGGTGGACGACAGCTTCTTCCACAGACTGGAAGAGTCCTTCCTGGTGGAAGA
GGATAAGAAGCACGAGCGGCACCCCATCTTCGGCAACATCGTGGACGAGGTGGCCTACCACGAGAAGTAC
CCCACCATCTACCACCTGAGAAAGAAACTGGTGGACAGCACCGACAAGGCCGACCTGCGGCTGATCTATC
TGGCCCTGGCCCACATGATCAAGTTCCGGGGCCACTTCCTGATCGAGGGCGACCTGAACCCCGACAACAG
CGACGTGGACAAGCTGTTCATCCAGCTGGTGCAGACCTACAACCAGCTGTTCGAGGAAAACCCCATCAAC
GCCAGCGGCGTGGACGCCAAGGCCATCCTGTCTGCCAGACTGAGCAAGAGCAGACGGCTGGAAAATCTGA
TCGCCCAGCTGCCCGGCGAGAAGAAGAATGGCCTGTTCGGAAACCTGATTGCCCTGAGCCTGGGCCTGAC
CCCCAACTTCAAGAGCAACTTCGACCTGGCCGAGGATGCCAAACTGCAGCTGAGCAAGGACACCTACGAC
GACGACCTGGACAACCTGCTGGCCCAGATCGGCGACCAGTACGCCGACCTGTTTCTGGCCGCCAAGAACC
TGTCCGACGCCATCCTGCTGAGCGACATCCTGAGAGTGAACACCGAGATCACCAAGGCCCCCCTGAGCGC
CTCTATGATCAAGAGATACGACGAGCACCACCAGGACCTGACCCTGCTGAAAGCTCTCGTGCGGCAGCAG
CTGCCTGAGAAGTACAAAGAGATTTTCTTCGACCAGAGCAAGAACGGCTACGCCGGCTACATTGACGGCG
GAGCCAGCCAGGAAGAGTTCTACAAGTTCATCAAGCCCATCCTGGAAAAGATGGACGGCACCGAGGAACT
GCTCGTGAAGCTGAACAGAGAGGACCTGCTGCGGAAGCAGCGGACCTTCGACAACGGCAGCATCCCCCAC
CAGATCCACCTGGGAGAGCTGCACGCCATTCTGCGGCGGCAGGAAGATTTTTACCCATTCCTGAAGGACA
ACCGGGAAAAGATCGAGAAGATCCTGACCTTCCGCATCCCCTACTACGTGGGCCCTCTGGCCAGGGGAAA
CAGCAGATTCGCCTGGATGACCAGAAAGAGCGAGGAAACCATCACCCCCTGGAACTTCGAGGAAGTGGTG
GACAAGGGCGCTTCCGCCCAGAGCTTCATCGAGCGGATGACCAACTTCGATAAGAACCTGCCCAACGAGA
AGGTGCTGCCCAAGCACAGCCTGCTGTACGAGTACTTCACCGTGTATAACGAGCTGACCAAAGTGAAATA
CGTGACCGAGGGAATGAGAAAGCCCGCCTTCCTGAGCGGCGAGCAGAAAAAGGCCATCGTGGACCTGCTG
TTCAAGACCAACCGGAAAGTGACCGTGAAGCAGCTGAAAGAGGACTACTTCAAGAAAATCGAGTGCTTCG
ACTCCGTGGAAATCTCCGGCGTGGAAGATCGGTTCAACGCCTCCCTGGGCACATACCACGATCTGCTGAA
AATTATCAAGGACAAGGACTTCCTGGACAATGAGGAAAACGAGGACATTCTGGAAGATATCGTGCTGACC
CTGACACTGTTTGAGGACAGAGAGATGATCGAGGAACGGCTGAAAACCTATGCCCACCTGTTCGACGACA
AAGTGATGAAGCAGCTGAAGCGGCGGAGATACACCGGCTGGGGCAGGCTGAGCCGGAAGCTGATCAACGG
CATCCGGGACAAGCAGTCCGGCAAGACAATCCTGGATTTCCTGAAGTCCGACGGCTTCGCCAACAGAAAC
TTCATGCAGCTGATCCACGACGACAGCCTGACCTTTAAAGAGGACATCCAGAAAGCCCAGGTGTCCGGCC
AGGGCGATAGCCTGCACGAGCACATTGCCAATCTGGCCGGCAGCCCCGCCATTAAGAAGGGCATCCTGCA
GACAGTGAAGGTGGTGGACGAGCTCGTGAAAGTGATGGGCCGGCACAAGCCCGAGAACATCGTGATCGAA
ATGGCCAGAGAGAACCAGACCACCCAGAAGGGACAGAAGAACAGCCGCGAGAGAATGAAGCGGATCGAAG
AGGGCATCAAAGAGCTGGGCAGCCAGATCCTGAAAGAACACCCCGTGGAAAACACCCAGCTGCAGAACGA
GAAGCTGTACCTGTACTACCTGCAGAATGGGCGGGATATGTACGTGGACCAGGAACTGGACATCAACCGG
CTGTCCGACTACGATGTGGACCATATCGTGCCTCAGAGCTTTCTGAAGGACGACTCCATCGACAACAAGG
TGCTGACCAGAAGCGACAAGAACCGGGGCAAGAGCGACAACGTGCCCTCCGAAGAGGTCGTGAAGAAGAT
GAAGAACTACTGGCGGCAGCTGCTGAACGCCAAGCTGATTACCCAGAGAAAGTTCGACAATCTGACCAAG
GCCGAGAGAGGCGGCCTGAGCGAACTGGATAAGGCCGGCTTCATCAAGAGACAGCTGGTGGAAACCCGGC
AGATCACAAAGCACGTGGCACAGATCCTGGACTCCCGGATGAACACTAAGTACGACGAGAATGACAAGCT
GATCCGGGAAGTGAAAGTGATCACCCTGAAGTCCAAGCTGGTGTCCGATTTCCGGAAGGATTTCCAGTTT
TACAAAGTGCGCGAGATCAACAACTACCACCACGCCCACGACGCCTACCTGAACGCCGTCGTGGGAACCG
CCCTGATCAAAAAGTACCCTAAGCTGGAAAGCGAGTTCGTGTACGGCGACTACAAGGTGTACGACGTGCG
GAAGATGATCGCCAAGAGCGAGCAGGAAATCGGCAAGGCTACCGCCAAGTACTTCTTCTACAGCAACATC
ATGAACTTTTTCAAGACCGAGATTACCCTGGCCAACGGCGAGATCCGGAAGCGGCCTCTGATCGAGACAA
ACGGCGAAACCGGGGAGATCGTGTGGGATAAGGGCCGGGATTTTGCCACCGTGCGGAAAGTGCTGAGCAT
GCCCCAAGTGAATATCGTGAAAAAGACCGAGGTGCAGACAGGCGGCTTCAGCAAAGAGTCTATCCTGCCC
AAGAGGAACAGCGATAAGCTGATCGCCAGAAAGAAGGACTGGGACCCTAAGAAGTACGGCGGCTTCGACA
GCCCCACCGTGGCCTATTCTGTGCTGGTGGTGGCCAAAGTGGAAAAGGGCAAGTCCAAGAAACTGAAGAG
TGTGAAAGAGCTGCTGGGGATCACCATCATGGAAAGAAGCAGCTTCGAGAAGAATCCCATCGACTTTCTG
GAAGCCAAGGGCTACAAAGAAGTGAAAAAGGACCTGATCATCAAGCTGCCTAAGTACTCCCTGTTCGAGC
TGGAAAACGGCCGGAAGAGAATGCTGGCCTCTGCCGGCGAACTGCAGAAGGGAAACGAACTGGCCCTGCC
CTCCAAATATGTGAACTTCCTGTACCTGGCCAGCCACTATGAGAAGCTGAAGGGCTCCCCCGAGGATAAT
GAGCAGAAACAGCTGTTTGTGGAACAGCACAAGCACTACCTGGACGAGATCATCGAGCAGATCAGCGAGT
TCTCCAAGAGAGTGATCCTGGCCGACGCTAATCTGGACAAAGTGCTGTCCGCCTACAACAAGCACCGGGA
TAAGCCCATCAGAGAGCAGGCCGAGAATATCATCCACCTGTTTACCCTGACCAATCTGGGAGCCCCTGCC
GCCTTCAAGTACTTTGACACCACCATCGACCGGAAGAGGTACACCAGCACCAAAGAGGTGCTGGACGCCA
CCCTGATCCACCAGAGCATCACCGGCCTGTACGAGACACGGATCGACCTGTCTCAGCTGGGAGGCGACAA
GCGACCTGCCGCCACAAAGAAGGCTGGACAGGCTAAGAAGAAGAAAGATTACAAAGACGATGACGATAAG
GGCTCTAGAGGATCCGTTAACTAACTTAAGCTAGCAACGGTTTCCCTCTAGCGGGATCAATTCCGCCCCC
CCCCCCTAACGTTACTGGCCGAAGCCGCTTGGAATAAGGCCGGTGTGCGTTTGTCTATATGTTATTTTCC
ACCATATTGCCGTCTTTTGGCAATGTGAGGGCCCGGAAACCTGGCCCTGTCTTCTTGACGAGCATTCCTA
GGGGTCTTTCCCCTCTCGCCAAAGGAATGCAAGGTCTGTTGAATGTCGTGAAGGAAGCAGTTCCTCTGGA
AGCTTCTTGAAGACAAACAACGTCTGTAGCGACCCTTTGCAGGCAGCGGAACCCCCCACCTGGCGACAGG
TGCCTCTGCGGCCAAAAGCCACGTGTATAAGATACACCTGCAAAGGCGGCACAACCCCAGTGCCACGTTG
TGAGTTGGATAGTTGTGGAAAGAGTCAAATGGCTCTCCTCAAGCGTATTCAACAAGGGGCTGAAGGATGC
CCAGAAGGTACCCCATTGTATGGGATCTGATCTGGGGCCTCGGTGCACATGCTTTACATGTGTTTAGTCG
AGGTTAAAAAAACGTCTAGGCCCCCCGAACCACGGGGACGTGGTTTTCCTTTGAAAAACACGATAATACC
ATGATTGAACAAGATGGATTGCATGCAGGTTCGCCGGCCGCTTGGGTGGAGAGGCTATTCGGCTATGACT
GGGCACAACAGACAATCGGCTGCTCTGATGCCGCCGTGTTCCGGCTGTCAGCGCAGGGGCGCCCGGTTCT
TTTTGTCAAGACCGACCTGTCCGGTGCCCTGAATGAACTGCAGGACGAGGCAGCGCGGCTATCGTGGCTG
GCCACGACGGGCGTTCCTTGCGCAGCTGTGCTCGACGTTGTCACTGAAGCGGGAAGGGACTGGCTGCTAT
TGGGCGAAGTGCCGGGGCAGGATCTCCTGTCATCTCACCTTGCTCCTGCCGAGAAAGTATCCATCATGGC
TGATGCAATGCGGCGGCTGCATACGCTTGATCCGGCTACCTGCCCATTCGACCACCAAGCGAAACATCGC
ATCGAGCGAGCACGTACTCGGATGGAAGCCGGTCTTGTCGATCAGGATGATCTGGACGAAGAGCATCAGG
GGCTCGCGCCAGCCGAACTGTTCGCCAGGCTCAAGGCGCGCATGCCCGACGGCGAGGATCTCGTCGTGAC
CCATGGCGATGCCTGCTTGCCGAATATCATGGTGGAAAATGGCCGCTTTTCTGGATTCATCGACTGTGGC
CGGCTGGGTGTGGCGGACCGCTATCAGGACATAGCGTTGGCTACCCGTGATATTGCTGAAGAGCTTGGCG
GCGAATGGGCTGACCGCTTCCTCGTGCTTTACGGTATCGCCGCTCCCGATTCGCAGCGCATCGCCTTCTA
TCGCCTTCTTGACGAGTTCTTCTGACTCGAGGGCCTGCTGCCGGCTCTGCGGCCTCTTCCGCGTCTTCGC
CTTCGCCCTCAGACGAGTCGGATCTCCCTTTGGGCCGCCTCCCCGCGTCGACTTTAAGACCAATGACTTA
CAAGGCAGCTGTAGATCTTAGCCACTTTTTAAAAGAAAAGGGGGGACTGGAAGGGCTAATTCACTCCCAA
CGAAGACAAGATCTGCTTTTTGCTTGTACTGGGTCTCTCTGGTTAGACCAGATCTGAGCCTGGGAGCTCT
CTGGCTAACTAGGGAACCCACTGCTTAAGCCTCAATAAAGCTTGCCTTGAGTGCTTCAAGTAGTGTGTGC
CCGTCTGTTGTGTGACTCTGGTAACTAGAGATCCCTCAGACCCTTTTAGTCAGTGTGGAAAATCTCTAGC
AGGGCCCGTTTAAACCCGCTGATCAGCCTCGACTGTGCCTTCTAGTTGCCAGCCATCTGTTGTTTGCCCC
TCCCCCGTGCCTTCCTTGACCCTGGAAGGTGCCACTCCCACTGTCCTTTCCTAATAAAATGAGGAAATTG
CATCGCATTGTCTGAGTAGGTGTCATTCTATTCTGGGGGGTGGGGTGGGGCAGGACAGCAAGGGGGAGGA
TTGGGAAGACAATAGCAGGCATGCTGGGGATGCGGTGGGCTCTATGGCTTCTGAGGCGGAAAGAACCAGC
TGGGGCTCTAGGGGGTATCCCC
[124 nt withheld, positions 7233-7356]
C
[91 nt withheld, positions 7358-7448]
A
[49 nt withheld, positions 7450-7498]
CCTTTGACGTTGGAGTCCACGTTCTTT
[37 nt withheld, positions 7526-7562]
ACCCTATCTCGGTCTATTCTTTTGATTTATAAGGGATTTTGCCGATTTCGGCCTATTGGTTAAAAAATGA
GCTGATTTAACAAAAATTTAACGCGAATTAATTCTGTGGAATGTGTGTCAGTTAGGGTGTGGAAAGTCCC
CAGGCTCCCCAGCAGGCAGAAGTATGCAAAGCATGCATCTCAATTAGTCAGCAACCAGGTGTGGAAAGTC
CCCAGGCTCCCCAGCAGGCAGAAGTATGCAAAGCATGCATCTCAATTAGTCAGCAACCATAGTCCCGCCC
CTAACTCCGCCCATCCCGCCCCTAACTCCGCCCAGTTCCGCCCATTCTCCGCCCCATGGCTGACTAATTT
TTTTTATTTATGCAGAGGCCGAGGCCGCCTCTGCCTCTGAGCTATTCCAGAAGTAGTGAGGAGGCTTTTT
TGGAGGCCTAGGCTTTTGCAAAAAGCTCCCGGGAGCTTGTATATCCATTTTCGGATCTGATCAGCACGTG
TTGACAATTAATCATCGGCATAGTATATCGGCATAGTATAATACGACAAGGTGAGGAACTAAACCATGGC
CAAGTTGACCAGTGCCGTTCCGGTGCTCACCGCGCGCGACGTCGCCGGAGCGGTCGAGTTCTGGACCGAC
CGGCTCGGGTTCTCCCGGGACTTCGTGGAGGACGACTTCGCCGGTGTGGTCCGGGACGACGTGACCCTGT
TCATCAGCGCGGTCCAGGACCAGGTGGTGCCGGACAACACCCTGGCCTGGGTGTGGGTGCGCGGCCTGGA
CGAGCTGTACGCCGAGTGGTCGGAGGTCGTGTCCACGAACTTCCGGGACGCCTCCGGGCCGGCCATGACC
GAGATCGGCGAGCAGCCGTGGGGGCGGGAGTTCGCCCTGCGCGACCCGGCCGGCAACTGCGTGCACTTCG
TGGCCGAGGAGCAGGACTGACACGTGCTACGAGATTTCGATTCCACCGCCGCCTTCTATGAAAGGTTGGG
CTTCGGAATCGTTTTCCGGGACGCCGGCTGGATGATCCTCCAGCGCGGGGATCTCATGCTGGAGTTCTTC
GCCCACCCCAACTTGTTTATTGCAGCTTATAATGGTTACAAATAAAGCAATAGCATCACAAATTTCACAA
ATAAAGCATTTTTTTCACTGCATTCTAGTTGTGGTTTGTCCAAACTCATCAATGTATCTTATCATGTCTG
TATACCGTCGACCTCTAGCTAGAGCTTGGCGTAATCATGGTCATAGCTGTTTCCTGTGTGAAATTGTTAT
CCGCTCACAATTCCACACAACATACGAGCCGGAAGCATAAAGTGTAAAGCCTGGGGTGCCTAATGAGTGA
GCTAACTCACATTAATTGCGTTGCGCTCACTGCCCGCTTTCCAGTCGGGAAACCTGTCGTGCCAGCTGCA
TTAATGAATCGGCCAACGCGCGGGGAGAGGCGGTTTGCGTATTGGGCGCTCTTCCGCTTCCTCGCTCACT
GACTCGCTGCGCTCGGTCGTTCGGCTGCGGCGAGCGGTATCAGCTCACTCAAAGGCGGTAATACGGTTAT
CCACAGAATCAGGGGATAACGCAGGAAAGAACATGTGAGCAAAAGGCCAGCAAAAGGCCAGGAACCGTAA
AAAGGCCGCGTTGCTGGCGTTTTTCCATAGGCTCCGCCCCCCTGACGAGCATCACAAAAATCGACGCTCA
AGTCAGAGGTGGCGAAACCCGACAGGACTATAAAGATACCAGGCGTTTCCCCCTGGAAGCTCCCTCGTGC
GCTCTCCTGTTCCGACCCTGCCGCTTACCGGATACCTGTCCGCCTTTCTCCCTTCGGGAAGCGTGGCGCT
TTCTCATAGCTCACGCTGTAGGTATCTCAGTTCGGTGTAGGTCGTTCGCTCCAAGCTGGGCTGTGTGCAC
GAACCCCCCGTTCAGCCCGACCGCTGCGCCTTATCCGGTAACTATCGTCTTGAGTCCAACCCGGTAAGAC
ACGACTTATCGCCACTGGCAGCAGCCACTGGTAACAGGATTAGCAGAGCGAGGTATGTAGGCGGTGCTAC
AGAGTTCTTGAAGTGGTGGCCTAACTACGGCTACACTAGAAGAACAGTATTTGGTATCTGCGCTCTGCTG
AAGCCAGTTACCTTCGGAAAAAGAGTTGGTAGCTCTTGATCCGGCAAACAAACCACCGCTGGTAGCGGTG
GTTTTTTTGTTTGCAAGCAGCAGATTACGCGCAGAAAAAAAGGATCTCAAGAAGATCCTTTGATCTTTTC
TACGGGGTCTGACGCTCAGTGGAACGAAAACTCACGTTAAGGGATTTTGGTCATGAGATTATCAAAAAGG
ATCTTCACCTAGATCCTTTTAAATTAAAAATGAAGTTTTAAATCAATCTAAAGTATATATGAGTAAACTT
GGTCTGACAGTTACCAATGCTTAATCAGTGAGGCACCTATCTCAGCGATCTGTCTATTTCGTTCATCCAT
AGTTGCCTGACTCCCCGTCGTGTAGATAACTACGATACGGGAGGGCTTACCATCTGGCCCCAGTGCTGCA
ATGATACCGCGAGACCCACGCTCACCGGCTCCAGATTTATCAGCAATAAACCAGCCAGCCGGAAGGGCCG
AGCGCAGAAGTGGTCCTGCAACTTTATCCGCCTCCATCCAGTCTATTAATTGTTGCCGGGAAGCTAGAGT
AAGTAGTTCGCCAGTTAATAGTTTGCGCAACGTTGTTGCCATTGCTACAGGCATCGTGGTGTCACGCTCG
TCGTTTGGTATGGCTTCATTCAGCTCCGGTTCCCAACGATCAAGGCGAGTTACATGATCCCCCATGTTGT
GCAAAAAAGCGGTTAGCTCCTTCGGTCCTCCGATCGTTGTCAGAAGTAAGTTGGCCGCAGTGTTATCACT
CATGGTTATGGCAGCACTGCATAATTCTCTTACTGTCATGCCATCCGTAAGATGCTTTTCTGTGACTGGT
GAGTACTCAACCAAGTCATTCTGAGAATAGTGTATGCGGCGACCGAGTTGCTCTTGCCCGGCGTCAATAC
GGGATAATACCGCGCCACATAGCAGAACTTTAAAAGTGCTCATCATTGGAAAACGTTCTTCGGGGCGAAA
ACTCTCAAGGATCTTACCGCTGTTGAGATCCAGTTCGATGTAACCCACTCGTGCACCCAACTGATCTTCA
GCATCTTTTACTTTCACCAGCGTTTCTGGGTGAGCAAAAACAGGAAGGCAAAATGCCGCAAAAAAGGGAA
TAAGGGCGACACGGAAATGTTGAATACTCATACTCTTCCTTTTTCAATATTATTGAAGCATTTATCAGGG
TTATTGTCTCATGAGCGGATACATATTTGAATGTATTTAGAAAAATAAACAAATAGGGGTTCCGCGCACA
TTTCCCCGAAAAGTGCCACCTGACGTCGACGGATCGGGAGATCTCCCGATCCCCTATGGTGCACTCTCAG
TACAATCTGCTCTGATGCCGCATAGTTAAGCCAGTATCTGCTCCCTGCTTGTGTGTTGGAGGTCGCTGAG
TAGTGCGCGAGCAAAATTTAAGCTACAACAAGGCAAGGCTTGACCGACAATTGCATGAAGAATCTGCTTA
GGGTTAGGCGTTTTGCGCTGCTTCGCGATGTACGGGCCAGATATACGCGTTGACATTGATTATTGACTAG
TTATTAATAGTAATCAATTACGGGGTCATTAGTTCATAGCCCATATATGGAGTTCCGCGTTACATAACTT
ACGGTAAATGGCCCGCCTGGCTGACCGCCCAACGACCCCCGCCCATTGACGTCAATAATGACGTATGTTC
CCATAGTAACGCCAATAGGGACTTTCCATTGACGTCAATGGGTGGAGTATTTACGGTAAACTGCCCACTT
GGCAGTACATCAAGTGTATCATATGCCAAGTACGCCCCCTATTGACGTCAATGACGGTAAATGGCCCGCC
TGGCATTATGCCCAGTACATGACCTTATGGGACTTTCCTACTTGGCAGTACATCTACGTATTAGTCATCG
CTATTACCATGGTGATGCGGTTTTGGCAGTACATCAATGGGCGTGGATAGCGGTTTGACTCACGGGGATT
TCCAAGTCTCCACCCCATTGACGTCAATGGGAGTTTGTTTTGGCACCAAAATCAACGGGACTTTCCAAAA
TGTCGTAACAACTCCGCCCCATTGACGCAAATGGGCGGTAGGCGTGTACGGTGGGAGGTCTATATAAGCA
GCGCGTTTTGCCTGTACTGGGTCTCTCTGGTTAGACCAGATCTGAGCCTGGGAGCTCTCTGGCTAACTAG
GGAACCCACTGCTTAAGCCTCAATAAAGCTTGCCTTGAGTGCTTCAAGTAGTGTGTGCCCGTCTGTTGTG
TGACTCTGGTAACTAGAGATCCCTCAGACCCTTTTAGTCAGTGTGGAAAATCTCTAGCAGTGGCGCCCGA
ACAGGGACTTGAAAGCGAAAGGGAAACCAGAGGAGCTCTCTCGACGCAGGACTCGGCTTGCTGAAGCGCG
CACGGCAAGAGGCGAGGGGCGGCGACTGGTGAGTACGCCAAAAATTTTGACTAGCGGAGGCTAGAAGGAG
AGAGATGGGTGCGAGAGCGTCAGTATTAAGCGGGGGAGAATTAGATCGCGATGGGAAAAAATTCGGTTAA
GGCCAGGGGGAAAGAAAAAATATAAATTAAAACATATAGTATGGGCAAGCAGGGAGCTAGAACGATTCGC
AGTTAATCCTGGCCTGTTAGAAACATCAGAAGGCTGTAGACAAATACTGGGACAGCTACAACCATCCCTT
CAGACAGGATCAGAAGAACTTAGATCATTATATAATACAGTAGCAACCCTCTATTGTGTGCATCAAAGGA
TAGAGATAAAAGACACCAAGGAAGCTTTAGACAAGATAGAGGAAGAGCAAAACAAAAGTAAGACCACCGC
ACAGCAAGCGGCCGCTGATCTTCAGACCTGGAGGAGGAGATATGAGGGACAATTGGAGAAGTGAATTATA
TAAATATAAAGTAGTAAAAATTGAACCATTAGGAGTAGCACCCACCAAGGCAAAGAGAAGAGTGGTGCAG
AGAGAAAAAAGAGCAGTGGGAATAGGAGCTTTGTTCCTTGGGTTCTTGGGAGCAGCAGGAAGCACTATGG
GCGCAGCGTCAATGACGCTGACGGTACAGGCCAGACAATTATTGTCTGGTATAGTGCAGCAGCAGAACAA
TTTGCTGAGGGCTATTGAGGCGCAACAGCATCTGTTGCAACTCACAGTCTGGGGCATCAAGCAGCTCCAG
GCAAGAATCCTGGCTGTGGAAAGATACCTAAAGGATCAACAGCTCCTGGGGATTTGGGGTTGCTCTGGAA
AACTCATTTGCACCACTGCTGTGCCTTGGAATGCTAGTTGGAGTAATAAATCTCTGGAACAGATTTGGAA
TCACACGACCTGGATGGAGTGGGACAGAGAAATTAACAATTACACAAGCTTAATACACTCCTTAATTGAA
GAATCGCAAAACCAGCAAGAAAAGAATGAACAAGAATTATTGGAATTAGATAAATGGGCAAGTTTGTGGA
ATTGGTTTAACATAACAAATTGGCTGTGGTATATAAAATTATTCATAATGATAGTAGGAGGCTTGGTAGG
TTTAAGAATAGTTTTTGCTGTACTTTCTATAGTGAATAGAGTTAGGCAGGGATATTCACCATTATCGTTT
CAGACCCACCTCCCAACCCCGAGGGGACCC
Features (pLannotate 1.2.2; 33 found; start..end, strand, type, name):
    124..241     +  misc_feature   cPPT/CTS: central polypurine tract and central termination sequence of HIV-1
    292..532     +  promoter       U6 promoter: RNA polymerase III promoter for human U6 snRNA
    562..637     +  misc_RNA       gRNA scaffold: guide RNA scaffold for the Streptococcus pyogenes CRISPR/Cas9 system
    655..673     +  CDS            small t antigen (fragment): SV40 (simian virus 40) small t antigen
    699..910     +  promoter       EF-1α core promoter: core promoter for human elongation factor EF-1α
    935..5038    +  CDS            Cas9: Cas9 (Csn1) endonuclease from the Streptococcus pyogenes Type II CRISPR/Cas system generates RNA-guided double strand breaks in DNA
   5177..5738    +  misc_feature   IRES: internal ribosome entry site (IRES) of the encephalomyocarditis virus (EMCV)
   5741..6532    +  CDS            neo: KKA2_KLEPN - Also known as kan, nptII. Experimental evidence at protein level: Swiss-Prot protein existence level 1. Resistance to kanamycin, neomycin, paromomycin, ribostamycin, butirosin and gentamicin B. From Klebsiella pneumoniae.
   6589..6696    +  CDS            nef (fragment): NEF_HV1Z2 - Experimental evidence at protein level: Swiss-Prot protein existence level 1. Extracellular Nef protein targets CD4(+) T-lymphocytes for apoptosis by interacting with CXCR4 surface receptors. From Human immunodeficiency virus type 1 group M subtype D (isolate Z2/CDC-Z34) (HIV-1).
   6698..6931    +  LTR            3' LTR (ΔU3): self-inactivating 3' long terminal repeat (LTR) from HIV-1
   6963..7187    +  polyA_signal   bGH poly(A) signal: bovine growth hormone polyadenylation signal
   7191..7212    +  promoter       SV40 promoter (fragment): SV40 enhancer and early promoter
   7233..7661    +  rep_origin     f1 ori (sequence partly withheld): f1 bacteriophage origin of replication; arrow indicates direction of (+) strand synthesis
   7675..8004    +  promoter       SV40 promoter: SV40 enhancer and early promoter
   8052..8099    +  promoter       EM7 promoter: synthetic bacterial promoter&nbsp
   8118..8492    +  CDS            BleoR: antibiotic-binding protein; Sh ble from Streptoalloteichus hindustanus; confers resistance to bleomycin, phleomycin, and Zeocin™
   8502..8627    +  CDS            ble (fragment): BLE_KLEPN - Experimental evidence at protein level: Swiss-Prot protein existence level 1. Binding protein with a strong affinity to the bleomycin family of antibiotics. Binds to CL990; an antimitotic-antibiotic compound. From Klebsiella pneumoniae.
   8622..8743    +  polyA_signal   SV40 poly(A) signal: SV40 polyadenylation signal
   8814..8836    -  protein_bind   lac operator (fragment): The lac repressor binds to the lac operator to inhibit transcription in E. coli. This inhibition can be relieved by adding lactose or isopropyl-β-D-thiogalactopyranoside (IPTG). lac repressor encoded by lacI
   8840..8870    -  promoter       lac promoter: promoter for the E. coli lac operon
   8885..8906    -  protein_bind   CAP binding site: CAP binding activates transcription in the presence of cAMP. E. coli catabolite activator protein
   8919..9011    -  CDS            lacI (fragment): lac repressor; lacI; The lac repressor binds to the lac operator to inhibit transcription in E. coli. This inhibition can be relieved by adding lactose or isopropyl-β-D-thiogalactopyranoside (IPTG).
   9194..9782    -  rep_origin     ori: high-copy-number ColE1/pMB1/pBR322/pUC origin of replication
   9953..10813   -  CDS            AmpR: β-lactamase; bla; confers resistance to ampicillin, carbenicillin, and related antibiotics
  10814..10918   -  promoter       AmpR promoter: bla
  10977..11029   -  misc_feature   bom (fragment): basis of mobility region from pBR322
  11184..11563   +  enhancer       CMV enhancer: human cytomegalovirus immediate early enhancer
  11564..11763   +  promoter       CMV promoter: human cytomegalovirus (CMV) immediate early promoter
  11781..11961   +  LTR            5' LTR (truncated): truncated 5' long terminal repeat (LTR) from HIV-1
  12008..12133   +  misc_feature   HIV-1 Ψ: packaging signal of human immunodeficiency virus type 1
  12117..12480   +  CDS            HIV-1 gag (fragment): gag protein from human immunodeficiency virus 1; gag
  12626..12859   +  misc_feature   RRE: The Rev response element (RRE) of HIV-1 allows for Rev-dependent mRNA export from the nucleus to the cytoplasm.
  13236..74      +  CDS            Rev (fragment) (across the origin): human immunodeficiency virus 1 (HIV-1) Rev protein; rev; enhances nuclear export of unspliced and incompletely spliced viral mRNAs
