[The description below was written by a language model from this plasmid's Addgene catalogue record and pLannotate feature annotations shown in this document.]
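Description:
LentiCRISPRv2-neo-dTgfa is an all-in-one lentiviral CRISPR/Cas9 vector built on the LentiCRISPRv2 backbone and designed to knock out the dog Tgfa gene, which encodes the EGFR ligand TGF-α. It is propagated in E. coli using a high-copy ColE1/pUC-type origin with ampicillin selection (AmpR under its own promoter), and it also carries an f1 origin. Outside the viral region the backbone retains an SV40/EM7-driven bleomycin/Zeocin resistance cassette with an SV40 polyadenylation signal.

The transfer cassette is a third-generation, self-inactivating design. A CMV enhancer/promoter is fused to a truncated HIV-1 5' LTR to drive production of the genomic RNA. This is followed by the Ψ packaging signal with a gag fragment, the RRE for Rev-dependent nuclear export, the cPPT/CTS, and a ΔU3 3' LTR backed by a bGH polyadenylation signal. No WPRE is annotated in the feature table.

Between the LTRs, a human U6 (RNA polymerase III) promoter expresses the guide RNA. The short gap between the promoter and the S. pyogenes gRNA scaffold is where the Tgfa-targeting spacer would lie, although it is not separately annotated. Downstream, an EF-1α core promoter drives S. pyogenes Cas9, which is linked through an EMCV IRES to the neomycin phosphotransferase gene. Both proteins are therefore translated from one transcript, and transduced cells can be selected with G418.

After packaging into lentiviral particles, the construct delivers Cas9 and guide together to generate stable Tgfa knockouts in canine cells. The associated work examined the redundant roles of EGFR ligands in ERK activation waves during collective cell migration.
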