Addgene plasmid #173842: LentiCRISPRv2-neo-dTgfa
Purpose: A knockout vector for the dog Tgfa.
Depositing lab: Michiyuki Matsuda. Depositing organization: Kyoto University, Graduate School of Biostudies. Publication: Redundant roles of EGFR ligands in the ERK activation waves during collective cell migration. Lin S, Hirayama D, Maryu G, Matsuda K, Hino N, Deguchi E, Aoki K, Iwamoto R, Terai K, Matsuda M. Life Sci Alliance. 2021 Oct 19;5(1). pii: 5/1/e202101206. doi: 10.26508/lsa.202101206. Print 2022 Jan. PubMed 34667080.
Backbone
  Vector backbone: LentiCRISPRv2
  Backbone manufacturer: https://www.addgene.org/52961/
  Vector type: Lentiviral, CRISPR
  Selectable markers: Neomycin (select with G418)
Growth in bacteria
  Bacterial resistance: Ampicillin, 100 μg/mL
  Growth temperature: 37°C
  Growth strain: NEB Stable
  Copy number: Unknown
Gene/Insert
  Gene/Insert name: A gRNA targeting the dog Tgfa gene and the cDNA of CRISPR-Cas9
Terms and licenses: Academic/Nonprofit Terms; Industry Terms: Not Available to Industry
How to cite: LentiCRISPRv2-neo-dTgfa was a gift from Michiyuki Matsuda (Addgene plasmid # 173842 ; http://n2t.net/addgene:173842 ; RRID:Addgene_173842)
